Addgene plasmid #167160: pYPQ136B2.0
Purpose: (Empty Backbone) Golden Gate entry vector to express the 6th gRNA with gRNA2.0 scaffold (with four MS2 binding sites) under AtU3 promoter
Depositing lab: Yiping Qi. Depositing organization: University of Maryland, College Park. Publication: CRISPR-Act3.0 for highly efficient multiplexed gene activation in plants. Pan C, Wu X, Markel K, Malzahn AA, Kundagrami N, Sretenovic S, Zhang Y, Cheng Y, Shih PM, Qi Y. Nat Plants. 2021 Jul;7(7):942-953. doi: 10.1038/s41477-021-00953-7. Epub 2021 Jun 24. PubMed 34168320.
Backbone
  Vector backbone: pHD1
  Backbone manufacturer: Cermak et al. 2011
  Vector type: Plant Expression, CRISPR
  Promoter: AtU3
Growth in bacteria
  Bacterial resistance: Tetracycline, 10 μg/mL
  Growth temperature: 37°C
  Growth strain: DH5alpha
  Copy number: Unknown
Terms and licenses: Academic/Nonprofit Terms; Industry Terms: Not Available to Industry
How to cite: pYPQ136B2.0 was a gift from Yiping Qi (Addgene plasmid # 167160 ; http://n2t.net/addgene:167160 ; RRID:Addgene_167160)
