[The description below was written by a language model from this plasmid's Addgene catalogue record and pLannotate feature annotations shown in this document.]
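Description:
pYPQ136B2.0 is a small (about 3.7 kb) Golden Gate entry vector for plant CRISPR work, built on the pHD1 backbone. It is an empty backbone designed to receive a guide sequence and express it as the sixth gRNA in a multiplexed array. In E. coli it replicates from a high-copy ColE1/pUC-type origin and is selected with tetracycline, conferred by a tetracycline efflux gene (TcR) under its own tet promoter. The automated annotation also picks up short fragments of lacI, an RSF origin and a kanamycin resistance gene, along with a T7 promoter and rrnB T1/T2 terminators. The fragments appear to be non-functional remnants of the backbone's construction rather than working parts.

The payload is a guide RNA expression cassette driven, according to the catalogue entry, by the Arabidopsis U3 (AtU3) small nuclear RNA promoter, a Pol III-type promoter suited to producing short, uncapped transcripts in plant cells. This promoter is not called in the feature table, though an unannotated stretch lies upstream of the scaffold. The scaffold is the gRNA2.0 design, a Streptococcus pyogenes Cas9 guide scaffold interrupted by MS2 stem loops. The record describes four MS2 binding sites, whereas the annotation marks two stem-loop features interleaved with scaffold fragments. These hairpins bind the bacteriophage MS2 coat protein, allowing effector domains fused to that protein to be recruited to the Cas9–gRNA complex at the target locus.

The vector belongs to a toolkit for multiplexed transcriptional activation in plants. Individual guide cassettes in position-specific entry vectors such as this one are joined by Golden Gate assembly into a multi-gRNA array for later use in plant expression constructs.
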