Features (pLannotate 1.2.2; 14 found; start..end, strand, type, name):
     11..64      -  CDS            lacI (fragment): lac repressor; lacI; The lac repressor binds to the lac operator to inhibit transcription in E. coli. This inhibition can be relieved by adding lactose or isopropyl-β-D-thiogalactopyranoside (IPTG).
     66..190     -  rep_origin     RSF ori (fragment): Plasmids containing the RSF 1030 origin of replication can be propagated in E. coli cells that contain additional plasmids with compatible origins.
    206..234     +  promoter       tet promoter: E. coli promoter for tetracycline efflux protein gene
    282..1472    +  CDS            TcR: tetracycline efflux protein; tet; confers resistance to tetracycline
   1570..1644    +  CDS            KanR (fragment): aminoglycoside phosphotransferase; aphA-3; confers resistance to kanamycin
   1647..1665    -  promoter       T7 promoter: promoter for bacteriophage T7 RNA polymerase
   2153..2171    +  misc_RNA       MS2 stem loop: stem loop that binds the bacteriophage MS2 coat protein
   2182..2218    +  misc_RNA       gRNA scaffold (fragment): guide RNA scaffold for the Streptococcus pyogenes CRISPR/Cas9 system
   2223..2241    +  misc_RNA       MS2 stem loop: stem loop that binds the bacteriophage MS2 coat protein
   2252..2271    +  misc_RNA       gRNA scaffold (fragment): guide RNA scaffold for the Streptococcus pyogenes CRISPR/Cas9 system
   2558..3146    +  rep_origin     ori: high-copy-number ColE1/pMB1/pBR322/pUC origin of replication
   3329..3421    +  CDS            lacI (fragment): lac repressor; lacI; The lac repressor binds to the lac operator to inhibit transcription in E. coli. This inhibition can be relieved by adding lactose or isopropyl-β-D-thiogalactopyranoside (IPTG).
   3476..3503    -  terminator     rrnB T2 terminator: transcription terminator T2 from the E. coli rrnB gene
   3635..3678    +  terminator     rrnB T1 terminator: Escherichia coli rrnB; transcription terminator T1 from the E. coli rrnB gene
>Addgene plasmid #167160 | pYPQ136B2.0 | addgene full sequence | sequence record 331282 | Addgene NGS Result
CTCTCGCGTTCTGCATTAATGAATCGGCCAACGCGCGGGGAGAGGCGGTTTGCGTATTGGGCGCTCTTCC
GCTTCCTCGCTCACTGACTCGCTGCGCTCGGTCGTTCGGCTGCGGCGAGCGGTATCAGCTCACTCAAAGG
CGGTAATACGGTTATCCACAGAATCAGGGGATAACGCAGGAAAGAACATGAATTAATTCTCATGTTTGAC
AGCTTATCATCGATTAGCTTTAATGCGGTAGTTTATCACAGTTAAATTGCTAACGCAGTCAGGCACCGTG
TATGAAATCTAACAATGCGCTCATCGTCATCCTCGGCACCGTCACCCTGGATGCTGTAGGCATAGGCTTG
GTTATGCCGGTACTGCCGGGCCTCTTGCGGGATATCGTCCATTCCGACAGCATCGCCAGTCACTATGGCG
TGCTGCTAGCGCTATATGCGTTGATGCAATTTCTATGCGCACCCGTTCTCGGAGCACTGTCCGACCGCTT
TGGCCGCCGCCCAGTCCTGCTCGCTTCGCTACTTGGAGCCACTATCGACTACGCGATCATGGCGACCACA
CCCGTCCTGTGGATTCTCTACGCCGGACGCATCGTGGCCGGCATCACCGGCGCCACAGGTGCGGTTGCTG
GCGCCTATATCGCCGACATCACCGATGGGGAAGATCGGGCTCGCCACTTCGGGCTCATGAGCGCTTGTTT
CGGCGTGGGTATGGTGGCAGGCCCCGTGGCCGGGGGACTGTTGGGCGCCATCTCCTTACATGCACCATTC
CTTGCGGCGGCGGTGCTCAACGGCCTCAACCTACTACTGGGCTGCTTCCTAATGCAGGAGTCGCATAAGG
GAGAGCGCCGACCCATGCCCTTGAGAGCCTTCAACCCAGTCAGCTCCTTCCGGTGGGCGCGGGGCATGAC
TATCGTCGCCGCACTTATGACTGTCTTCTTTATCATGCAACTCGTAGGACAGGTGCCGGCAGCGCTCTGG
GTCATTTTCGGCGAGGACCGCTTTCGCTGGAGCGCGACGATGATCGGCCTGTCGCTTGCGGTATTCGGAA
TCTTGCACGCCCTCGCTCAAGCCTTCGTCACTGGTCCCGCCACCAAACGTTTCGGCGAGAAGCAGGCCAT
TATCGCCGGCATGGCGGCCGACGCGCTGGGCTACGTCTTGCTGGCGTTCGCGACGCGAGGCTGGATGGCC
TTCCCCATTATGATTCTTCTCGCTTCCGGCGGCATCGGGATGCCCGCGTTGCAGGCCATGCTGTCCAGGC
AGGTAGATGACGACCATCAGGGACAGCTTCAAGGATCGCTCGCGGCTCTTACCAGCCTAACTTCGATCAT
TGGACCGCTGATCGTCACGGCGATTTATGCCGCCTCGGCGAGCACATGGAACGGGTTGGCATGGATTGTA
GGCGCCGCCCTATACCTTGTCTGCCTCCCCGCGTTGCGTCGCGGTGCATGGAGCCGGGCCACCTCGACCT
GAATGGAAGCCGGCGGCACCTCGCTAACGGATTCACCACTCCAAGAATTGGAGCCAATCAATTCTTGCGG
AGAACTGTGAATGCGCAAACCAACCCTTGATCGGGGAAGAACAGTATGTCGAGCTATTTTTTGACTTACT
GGGGATCAAGCCTGATTGGGAGAAAATAAAATATCCCCTATAGTGAGTCGTATTACATGGTCATAGCTGT
TTCCTGGCAGCTCTGGCCCGTGTCTCAAAATCTCTGATGTTACATTGCACAAGATAAAAATATATCATCA
TGCCTCCTCTAGAGGTCTCGTGCAAGTTTACTTTAAATTTTTCTTATGGCTCAGCCTGTGATGGATAACT
GAATCAAACAAATGGCGTCTGGGTTTAAGAACATCTGTTTTGGCTATGTTGGACGAAACAAGTGAACTTT
TAGGATCAACTTCCGTTTATATACGGAGCTTATATCGAGCAATAAGATAAGTGGGCTTTTTATGTAATTT
AATGGGCTATCGTCCATATATTCACTAATACCCATGCCCAGTACCCATGTATGCGTTTCATATAAGCTCC
TAATTTCTCCCACATCGCTCAAATCTAAACAAATCTTGTTGTATATATAACACTGAGGGAGCACCATTGG
TCAGAGACGAGATCTAGTCTGAGTCGACCGTCTCTGTTTTAGAGCTAGGCCAACATGAGGATCACCCATG
TCTGCAGGGCCTAGCAAGTTAAAATAAGGCTAGTCCGTTATCAACTTGGCCAACATGAGGATCACCCATG
TCTGCAGGGCCAAGTGGCACCGAGTCGGTGCTTTTTTTTCCCTTTCCTTTTTTCTTTTTTTTGCCATAAA
CTTAAATTTGTATATCGATCATTGTAGATATTGAAAACCTAGAACAAACCAACATCCATGTGAATGTCTT
TCATGACTGATTTAGAGATAATTCTTGAATTTTGGAACTAGAATCTATAATGAGCCTAAATTAAAACATT
GTGAGCCGGTTGAGACCCTCGAGCCACCCATGACCAAAATCCCTTAACGTGAGTTACGCGTCGTTCCACT
GAGCGTCAGACCCCGTAGAAAAGATCAAAGGATCTTCTTGAGATCCTTTTTTTCTGCGCGTAATCTGCTG
CTTGCAAACAAAAAAACCACCGCTACCAGCGGTGGTTTGTTTGCCGGATCAAGAGCTACCAACTCTTTTT
CCGAAGGTAACTGGCTTCAGCAGAGCGCAGATACCAAATACTGTTCTTCTAGTGTAGCCGTAGTTAGGCC
ACCACTTCAAGAACTCTGTAGCACCGCCTACATACCTCGCTCTGCTAATCCTGTTACCAGTGGCTGCTGC
CAGTGGCGATAAGTCGTGTCTTACCGGGTTGGACTCAAGACGATAGTTACCGGATAAGGCGCAGCGGTCG
GGCTGAACGGGGGGTTCGTGCACACAGCCCAGCTTGGAGCGAACGACCTACACCGAACTGAGATACCTAC
AGCGTGAGCTATGAGAAAGCGCCACGCTTCCCGAAGGGAGAAAGGCGGACAGGTATCCGGTAAGCGGCAG
GGTCGGAACAGGAGAGCGCACGAGGGAGCTTCCAGGGGGAAACGCCTGGTATCTTTATAGTCCTGTCGGG
TTTCGCCACCTCTGACTTGAGCGTCGATTTTTGTGATGCTCGTCAGGGGGGCGGAGCCTATGGAAAAACG
CCAGCAACGCGGCCTTTTTACGGTTCCTGGCCTTTTGCTGGCCTTTTGCTCACATGTTCTTTCCTGCGTT
ATCCCCTGATTCTGTGGATAACCGTATTACCGCCTTTGAGTGAGCTGATACCGCTCGCCGCAGCCGAACG
ACCGAGCGCAGCGAGTCAGTGAGCGAGGAAGCGGAAGAGCGCCCAATACGCAAACCGCCTCTCCCCGCGC
GTTGGCCGATTCATTAATGCAGCTGGCACGACAGGTTTCCCGACTGGAAAGCGGGCAGTGAGCGCAACGC
AATTAATACGCGTACCGCTAGCCAGGAAGAGTTTGTAGAAACGCAAAAAGGCCATCCGTCAGGATGGCCT
TCTGCTTAGTTTGATGCCTGGCAGTTTATGGCGGGCGTCCTGCCCGCCACCCTCCGGGCCGTTGCTTCAC
AACGTTCAAATCCGCTCCCGGCGGATTTGTCCTACTCAGGAGAGCGTTCACCGACAAACAACAGATAAAA
CGAAAGGCCCAGTCTTCCGACTGAGCCTTTCGTTTTATTTGATGCCTGGCAGTTCCCTA
